Addgene plasmid #215793: pNIC-PelB-NH10T-AVITAG-GG
Purpose: (Empty Backbone) Cloning of target gene with N terminal PelB SEC pathway signal peptide His10 and AVITAG and TEV cleavage
Depositing lab: ASAP Discovery & Frank von Delft. Depositing organization: University of Oxford. Publication: A selection of Golden Gate vectors to simplify recombinant protein production in Escherichia coli. Fairhead M, Koekemoer L, Williams E, von Delft F. bioRxiv 2024.02.13.579886 10.1101/2024.02.13.579886.
Backbone
  Vector backbone: pNIC28a
  Backbone manufacturer: Novagen
  Vector type: Bacterial Expression
Growth in bacteria
  Bacterial resistance: Kanamycin, 50 μg/mL
  Growth temperature: 37°C
  Growth strain: DH5alpha
  Copy number: Low Copy
Gene/Insert
  Gene/Insert name: None
Depositor comments: Please visit https://doi.org/10.1101/2024.02.13.579886 for bioRxiv preprint.
How to cite: pNIC-PelB-NH10T-AVITAG-GG was a gift from ASAP Discovery & Frank von Delft (Addgene plasmid # 215793 ; http://n2t.net/addgene:215793 ; RRID:Addgene_215793)
