[The description below was written by a language model from this plasmid's Addgene catalogue record and pLannotate feature annotations shown in this document.]
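Description:
pNIC-PelB-NH10T-AVITAG-GG is an empty bacterial expression backbone derived from pNIC28a, a pET-style vector, intended for cloning a target gene for recombinant protein production in E. coli. The "GG" in the name and the associated publication indicate that inserts are introduced by Golden Gate assembly, although the feature table does not annotate the cloning sites themselves. The 5,486 nt plasmid is selected with kanamycin through an aph(3')-Ia KanR gene. It replicates from a ColE1/pMB1-type origin accompanied by the pBR322 bom region and the rop gene, consistent with its listing as low copy. An f1 origin is also present, along with nonfunctional remnants of the tetracycline resistance gene left over from the backbone.

Expression is driven by a T7 promoter followed by a lac operator and the T7 gene 10 ribosome binding site. A plasmid-borne lacI gene under its own promoter supplies repressor, so transcription is IPTG-inducible in hosts that provide T7 RNA polymerase, and it ends at a T7 terminator. The open reading frame begins with the PelB signal peptide, which directs the product through the Sec pathway to the periplasm. According to the catalogue, this is followed by a His10 tag for metal affinity purification, an AviTag for site-specific biotinylation by BirA, and a TEV protease site for removing the tags. The automated annotation detects only a partial match for the histidine tag (called as 8xHis) and does not mark the AviTag or TEV site. It also reports a second His-tag fragment and a short SET1-like fragment upstream of the terminator, whose role the record does not explain. No insert is present. The vector suits production of secreted, biotinylatable proteins such as those requiring disulfide bond formation.
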