Features (pLannotate 1.2.2; 20 found; start..end, strand, type, name):
     30..48      +  promoter       T7 promoter: promoter for bacteriophage T7 RNA polymerase
     49..73      +  protein_bind   lac operator: The lac repressor binds to the lac operator to inhibit transcription in E. coli. This inhibition can be relieved by adding lactose or isopropyl-β-D-thiogalactopyranoside (IPTG). lac repressor encoded by lacI
     88..110     +  RBS            RBS: efficient ribosome binding site from bacteriophage T7 gene 10 (Olins and Rangwala, 1989)
    118..183     +  sig_peptide    pelB signal sequence: leader peptide for secretion; pelB (fragment)
    196..219     +  CDS            8xHis: 8xHis affinity tag
    380..397     +  CDS            9xHis (fragment): 9xHis affinity tag
    407..456     +  CDS            SET1 (fragment): solubility-enhancement tag derived from T7 phage gene 10B
    464..511     +  terminator     T7 terminator: transcription terminator for bacteriophage T7 RNA polymerase
    548..976     +  rep_origin     f1 ori (sequence partly withheld): f1 bacteriophage origin of replication; arrow indicates direction of (+) strand synthesis
   1029..1086    +  promoter       AmpR promoter (fragment): bla
   1095..1910    -  CDS            KanR: aminoglycoside phosphotransferase; aph(3')-Ia; confers resistance to kanamycin in bacteria or G418 (Geneticin®) in eukaryotes
   2032..2620    +  rep_origin     ori: high-copy-number ColE1/pMB1/pBR322/pUC origin of replication
   2806..2945    -  misc_feature   bom: basis of mobility region from pBR322
   3047..3238    -  CDS            rop: Rop protein, which maintains plasmids at low copy number; rop
   3255..3635    +  CDS            YPB1_ECOLX: Protein predicted: Swiss-Prot protein existence level 4. From Escherichia coli.
   3707..3998    -  CDS            TcR (fragment): tetracycline efflux protein; tet; confers resistance to tetracycline
   4013..4034    -  protein_bind   CAP binding site: CAP binding activates transcription in the presence of cAMP. E. coli catabolite activator protein
   4047..5129    -  CDS            lacI: lac repressor; lacI; The lac repressor binds to the lac operator to inhibit transcription in E. coli. This inhibition can be relieved by adding lactose or isopropyl-β-D-thiogalactopyranoside (IPTG).
   5130..5207    -  promoter       lacI promoter: lacI
   5215..8       -  CDS            TcR (fragment) (across the origin): tetracycline efflux protein; tet; confers resistance to tetracycline
>Addgene plasmid #215793 | pNIC-PelB-NH10T-AVITAG-GG | addgene full sequence | sequence record 426140 | Addgene NGS Result
AGAGGATCGAGATCTCGATCCCGCGAAATTAATACGACTCACTATAGGGGAATTGTGAGCGGATAACAAT
TCCCCTCTAGAAATAATTTTGTTTAACTTTAAGAAGGAGATATACATATGAAATACCTGCTGCCGACCGC
TGCTGCTGGTCTGCTGCTTCTCGCTGCCCAGCCGGCGATGGCCTCTTCTGGTCATCACCATCACCATCAC
CATCACCATCACGGTTCTGGATCTCTGAACGATATTTTTGAAGCGCAGAAAATTGAATGGCATGAATCTG
GTGGTGGTGAGAACCTGTACTTCCAATCCTCCATGAGAGACCGCGGATAATTCGGGTCTCACTCGAGCAC
CCGTCGACAAGCTTGCGGCCGCACTCGAGCACCACCACCACCACCACTGAGATCCGGCTGCTAACAAAGC
CCGAAAGGAAGCTGAGTTGGCTGCTGCCACCGCTGAGCAATAACTAGCATAACCCCTTGGGGCCTCTAAA
CGGGTCTTGAGGGGTTTTTTGCTGAAAGGAGGAACTATATCCGGATTGGCGAATGGG
[124 nt withheld, positions 548-671]
C
[91 nt withheld, positions 673-763]
A
[49 nt withheld, positions 765-813]
CCTTTGACGTTGGAGTCCACGTTCTTT
[37 nt withheld, positions 841-877]
ACCCTATCTCGGTCTATTCTTTTGATTTATAAGGGATTTTGCCGATTTCGGCCTATTGGTTAAAAAATGA
GCTGATTTAACAAAAATTTAACGCGAATTTTAACAAAATATTAACGCTTACAATTTAGGTGGCACTTTTC
GGGGAAATGTGCGCGGAACCCCTATTTGTTTATTTTTCTAAATACATTCAAATATGTATCCGCTCATGAA
TTAATTCTTAGAAAAACTCATCGAGCATCAAATGAAACTGCAATTTATTCATATCAGGATTATCAATACC
ATATTTTTGAAAAAGCCGTTTCTGTAATGAAGGAGAAAACTCACCGAGGCAGTTCCATAGGATGGCAAGA
TCCTGGTATCGGTCTGCGATTCCGACTCGTCCAACATCAATACAACCTATTAATTTCCCCTCGTCAAAAA
TAAGGTTATCAAGTGAGAAATCACCATGAGTGACGACTGAATCCGGTGAGAATGGCAAAAGTTTATGCAT
TTCTTTCCAGACTTGTTCAACAGGCCAGCCATTACGCTCGTCATCAAAATCACTCGCATCAACCAAACCG
TTATTCATTCGTGATTGCGCCTGAGCGAGACGAAATACGCGATCGCTGTTAAAAGGACAATTACAAACAG
GAATCGAATGCAACCGGCGCAGGAACACTGCCAGCGCATCAACAATATTTTCACCTGAATCAGGATATTC
TTCTAATACCTGGAATGCTGTTTTCCCGGGGATCGCAGTGGTGAGTAACCATGCATCATCAGGAGTACGG
ATAAAATGCTTGATGGTCGGAAGAGGCATAAATTCCGTCAGCCAGTTTAGTCTGACCATCTCATCTGTAA
CATCATTGGCAACGCTACCTTTGCCATGTTTCAGAAACAACTCTGGCGCATCGGGCTTCCCATACAATCG
ATAGATTGTCGCACCTGATTGCCCGACATTATCGCGAGCCCATTTATACCCATATAAATCAGCATCCATG
TTGGAATTTAATCGCGGCCTAGAGCAAGACGTTTCCCGTTGAATATGGCTCATAACACCCCTTGTATTAC
TGTTTATGTAAGCAGACAGTTTTATTGTTCATGACCAAAATCCCTTAACGTGAGTTTTCGTTCCACTGAG
CGTCAGACCCCGTAGAAAAGATCAAAGGATCTTCTTGAGATCCTTTTTTTCTGCGCGTAATCTGCTGCTT
GCAAACAAAAAAACCACCGCTACCAGCGGTGGTTTGTTTGCCGGATCAAGAGCTACCAACTCTTTTTCCG
AAGGTAACTGGCTTCAGCAGAGCGCAGATACCAAATACTGTCCTTCTAGTGTAGCCGTAGTTAGGCCACC
ACTTCAAGAACTCTGTAGCACCGCCTACATACCTCGCTCTGCTAATCCTGTTACCAGTGGCTGCTGCCAG
TGGCGATAAGTCGTGTCTTACCGGGTTGGACTCAAGACGATAGTTACCGGATAAGGCGCAGCGGTCGGGC
TGAACGGGGGGTTCGTGCACACAGCCCAGCTTGGAGCGAACGACCTACACCGAACTGAGATACCTACAGC
GTGAGCTATGAGAAAGCGCCACGCTTCCCGAAGGGAGAAAGGCGGACAGGTATCCGGTAAGCGGCAGGGT
CGGAACAGGAGAGCGCACGAGGGAGCTTCCAGGGGGAAACGCCTGGTATCTTTATAGTCCTGTCGGGTTT
CGCCACCTCTGACTTGAGCGTCGATTTTTGTGATGCTCGTCAGGGGGGCGGAGCCTATGGAAAAACGCCA
GCAACGCGGCCTTTTTACGGTTCCTGGCCTTTTGCTGGCCTTTTGCTCACATGTTCTTTCCTGCGTTATC
CCCTGATTCTGTGGATAACCGTATTACCGCCTTTGAGTGAGCTGATACCGCTCGCCGCAGCCGAACGACC
GAGCGCAGCGAGTCAGTGAGCGAGGAAGCGGAAGAGCGCCTGATGCGGTATTTTCTCCTTACGCATCTGT
GCGGTATTTCACACCGCAATGGTGCACTCTCAGTACAATCTGCTCTGATGCCGCATAGTTAAGCCAGTAT
ACACTCCGCTATCGCTACGTGACTGGGTCATGGCTGCGCCCCGACACCCGCCAACACCCGCTGACGCGCC
CTGACGGGCTTGTCTGCTCCCGGCATCCGCTTACAGACAAGCTGTGACCGTCTCCGGGAGCTGCATGTGT
CAGAGGTTTTCACCGTCATCACCGAAACGCGCGAGGCAGCTGCGGTAAAGCTCATCAGCGTGGTCGTGAA
GCGATTCACAGATGTCTGCCTGTTCATCCGCGTCCAGCTCGTTGAGTTTCTCCAGAAGCGTTAATGTCTG
GCTTCTGATAAAGCGGGCCATGTTAAGGGCGGTTTTTTCCTGTTTGGTCACTGATGCCTCCGTGTAAGGG
GGATTTCTGTTCATGGGGGTAATGATACCGATGAAACGAGAGAGGATGCTCACGATACGGGTTACTGATG
ATGAACATGCCCGGTTACTGGAACGTTGTGAGGGTAAACAACTGGCGGTATGGATGCGGCGGGACCAGAG
AAAAATCACTCAGGGTCAATGCCAGCGCTTCGTTAATACAGATGTAGGTGTTCCACAGGGTAGCCAGCAG
CATCCTGCGATGCAGATCCGGAACATAATGGTGCAGGGCGCTGACTTCCGCGTTTCCAGACTTTACGAAA
CACGGAAACCGAAGACCATTCATGTTGTTGCTCAGGTCGCAGACGTTTTGCAGCAGCAGTCGCTTCACGT
TCGCTCGCGTATCGGTGATTCATTCTGCTAACCAGTAAGGCAACCCCGCCAGCCTAGCCGGGTCCTCAAC
GACAGGAGCACGATCATGCGCACCCGTGGGGCCGCCATGCCGGCGATAATGGCCTGCTTCTCGCCGAAAC
GTTTGGTGGCGGGACCAGTGACGAAGGCTTGAGCGAGGGCGTGCAAGATTCCGAATACCGCAAGCGACAG
GCCGATCATCGTCGCGCTCCAGCGAAAGTGGTCCTCGCCGAAAATGACCCAGAGCGCTGCCGGCACCTGT
CCTACGAGTTGCATGATAAAGAAGACAGTCATAAGTGCGGCGACGATAGTCATGCCCCGCGCCCACCGGA
AGGAGCTGACTGGGTTGAAGGCTCTCAAGGGCATCGGTCGAGATCCCGGTGCCTAATGAGTGAGCTAACT
TACATTAATTGCGTTGCGCTCACTGCCCGCTTTCCAGTCGGGAAACCTGTCGTGCCAGCTGCATTAATGA
ATCGGCCAACGCGCGGGGAGAGGCGGTTTGCGTATTGGGCGCCAGGGTGGTTTTTCTTTTCACCAGTGAG
ACGGGCAACAGCTGATTGCCCTTCACCGCCTGGCCCTGAGAGAGTTGCAGCAAGCGGTCCACGCTGGTTT
GCCCCAGCAGGCGAAAATCCTGTTTGATGGTGGTTAACGGCGGGATATAACATGAGCTGTCTTCGGTATC
GTCGTATCCCACTACCGAGATATCCGCACCAACGCGCAGCCCGGACTCGGTAATGGCGCGCATTGCGCCC
AGCGCCATCTGATCGTTGGCAACCAGCATCGCAGTGGGAACGATGCCCTCATTCAGCATTTGCATGGTTT
GTTGAAAACCGGACATGGCACTCCAGTCGCCTTCCCGTTCCGCTATCGGCTGAATTTGATTGCGAGTGAG
ATATTTATGCCAGCCAGCCAGACGCAGACGCGCCGAGACAGAACTTAATGGGCCCGCTAACAGCGCGATT
TGCTGGTGACCCAATGCGACCAGATGCTCCACGCCCAGTCGCGTACCGTCTTCATGGGAGAAAATAATAC
TGTTGATGGGTGTCTGGTCAGAGACATCAAGAAATAACGCCGGAACATTAGTGCAGGCAGCTTCCACAGC
AATGGCATCCTGGTCATCCAGCGGATAGTTAATGATCAGCCCACTGACGCGTTGCGCGAGAAGATTGTGC
ACCGCCGCTTTACAGGCTTCGACGCCGCTTCGTTCTACCATCGACACCACCACGCTGGCACCCAGTTGAT
CGGCGCGAGATTTAATCGCCGCGACAATTTGCGACGGCGCGTGCAGGGCCAGACTGGAGGTGGCAACGCC
AATCAGCAACGACTGTTTGCCCGCCAGTTGTTGTGCCACGCGGTTGGGAATGTAATTCAGCTCCGCCATC
GCCGCTTCCACTTTTTCCCGCGTTTTCGCAGAAACGTGGCTGGCCTGGTTCACCACGCGGGAAACGGTCT
GATAAGAGACACCGGCATACTCTGCGACATCGTATAACGTTACTGGTTTCACATTCACCACCCTGAATTG
ACTCTCTTCCGGGCGCTATCATGCCATACCGCGAAAGGTTTTGCGCCATTCGATGGTGTCCGGGATCTCG
ACGCTCTCCCTTATGCGACTCCTGCATTAGGAAGCAGCCCAGTAGTAGGTTGAGGCCGTTGAGCACCGCC
GCCGCAAGGAATGGTGCATGCAAGGAGATGGCGCCCAACAGTCCCCCGGCCACGGGGCCTGCCACCATAC
CCACGCCGAAACAAGCGCTCATGAGCCCGAAGTGGCGAGCCCGATCTTCCCCATCGGTGATGTCGGCGAT
ATAGGCGCCAGCAACCGCACCTGTGGCGCCGGTGATGCCGGCCACGATGCGTCCGGCGT
